>Addgene plasmid #25153 | KRASB | depositor partial sequence | sequence record 11627 | Author sequence
ATGACTGAATATAAACTTGTGGTAGTTGGAGCTGGTGGCGTAGGCAAGAGTGCCTTGACGATACAGCTAA
TTCAGAATCATTTTGTGGACGAATATGATCCAACAATAGAGGATTCCTACAGGAAGCAAGTAGTAATTGA
TGGAGAAACCTGTCTCTTGGATATTCTCGACACAGCAGGTCATGAGGAGTACAGTGCAATGAGGGACCAG
TACATGAGGACTGGGGAGGGCTTTCTTTGTGTATTTGCCATAAATAATACTAAATCATTTGAAGATATTC
ACCATTATAGAGAACAAATTAAAAGAGTTAAGGACTCTGAAGATGTACCTATGGTCCTAGTAGGAAATAA
ATGTGATTTGCCTTCTAGAACAGTAGACACAAAACAGGCTCAGGACTTAGCAAGAAGTTATGGAATTCCT
TTTATTGAAACATCAGCAAAGACAAGACAGGGTGTTGATGATGCCTTCTATACATTAGTTCGAGAAATTC
GAAAACATAAAGAAAAG
