>Addgene plasmid #25153 | KRASB | addgene partial sequence | sequence record 31229 | 25153 with T7
TGAATATTTTGTTTACTTTAAGAAGGAGATATACCATGCATCATCATCATCATCACAGCAGCGGCAGAGA
AAACTTGTATTTCCAGGGCATGACTGAATATAAACTTGTGGTAGTTGGAGCTGGTGGCGTAGGCAAGAGT
GCCTTGACGATACAGCTAATTCAGAATCATTTTGTGGACGAATATGATCCAACAATAGAGGATTCCTACA
GGAAGCAAGTAGTAATTGATGGAGAAACCTGTCTCTTGGATATTCTCGACACAGCAGGTCATGAGGAGTA
CAGTGCAATGAGGGACCAGTACATGAGGACTGGGGAGGGCTTTCTTTGTGTATTTGCCATAAATAATACT
AAATCATTTGAAGATATTCACCATTATAGAGAACAAATTAAAAGAGTTAAGGACTCTGAAGATGTACCTA
TGGTCCTAGTAGGAAATAAATGTGATTTGCCTTCTAGAACAGTAGACACAAAACAGGCTCAGGACTTAGC
AAGAAGTTATGGAATTCCTTTTATTGAAACATCAGCAAAGACAAGACAGGGTGTTGATGATGCCTTCTAT
ACATTAGTTCGAGAAATTCGAAAACATAAAGAAAAGTGATGACGAAGCTTGCGGCCGCACTCGAGCACCA
CCACCACCACCACTGAGATCCGGCTGCTAACAAAGCCCGAAAGGAAGCTGAGTTGGCTGCTGCCACCGCT
GAGCAATAACTAGCATAACCCCTTGGGGCCTCTAAACGGGTCTTGAGGGGTTTTTTGCTGAAAGGAGGAA
CTATATCCGGATTGGCGAATGGG
[100 nt withheld, positions 794-893]
CCTNCCCTTCCTTTCTCGCCACGTTCGCCGGCTTTCCCCGTCAAGCTCT
