[The description below was written by a language model from this plasmid's Addgene catalogue record.]
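Description:
KRASB is a bacterial expression plasmid built on the pET28-MHL backbone from the Structural Genomics Consortium, designed to produce a truncated human KRAS protein for structure determination. It is selected with kanamycin and is recorded as a low-copy plasmid propagated in a standard cloning strain. The record does not list the origin of replication or the promoter. However, the use of T7 and T7-terminator sequencing primers flanking the insert is consistent with the T7 promoter/terminator expression cassette typical of pET-series vectors, which are expressed in hosts supplying T7 RNA polymerase.

The 507 bp insert encodes residues M1 to K169 of the KRAS 4B isoform (KRASb). This corresponds to the GTPase (G) domain and lacks the C-terminal hypervariable region, so it is not the full open reading frame, as the catalogue purpose statement cautions. The insert carries the Q61H substitution, a change at a residue well known as an oncogenic hotspot in RAS proteins, where mutation impairs GTP hydrolysis. An N-terminal His tag is fused to the insert, allowing purification of the recombinant protein by immobilised metal affinity chromatography. The fragment was introduced by restriction enzyme cloning.

The depositor comments link the construct to a deposited Protein Data Bank structure, indicating that the protein from this plasmid was used for that purpose. It is therefore suited to producing purified KRAS Q61H G-domain for crystallography and for related biochemical or biophysical studies. No feature table accompanies the record, so details of the tag linker, any protease cleavage site and other backbone elements are not stated.
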