Addgene plasmid #25153: KRASB
Purpose: Bacterial expression for structure determination; may not be full ORF
Depositing lab: Cheryl Arrowsmith. Depositing organization: University of Toronto.
Backbone
  Vector backbone: pET28-MHL
  Backbone manufacturer: SGC
  Backbone size w/o insert (bp): 7325
  Vector type: Bacterial Expression
Growth in bacteria
  Bacterial resistance: Kanamycin, 50 μg/mL
  Growth temperature: 37°C
  Growth strain: DH5alpha
  Copy number: Low Copy
Gene/Insert
  Gene/Insert name: KRASb:M1-K169 (alt names: PDB: 3GFT; KRASb)
  Species: H. sapiens (human)
  Insert size (bp): 507
  Mutation: Q61H
  Entrez Gene: KRAS (a.k.a. 'C-K-RAS, C-K-RAS, CFC2, K-RAS2A, K-RAS2B, K-RAS4A, K-RAS4B, K-Ras, K-Ras 2, KI-RAS, KRAS1, KRAS2, NS, NS3, OES, RALD, RASK2, c-Ki-ras, c-Ki-ras2)
  Tag / fusion protein: His (N terminal on insert)
  Cloning method: Restriction Enzyme
  Sequencing primers: 5′ T7; 3′ T7-term
Terms and licenses: Academic/Nonprofit Terms; Industry Terms
Depositor comments: PDB: 3GFT. http://www.thesgc.org/structures/3GFT/
How to cite: KRASB was a gift from Cheryl Arrowsmith (Addgene plasmid # 25153 ; http://n2t.net/addgene:25153 ; RRID:Addgene_25153)
